>Addgene plasmid #191686 | PL752-PTPRO-LA-p2a-tdTomato-hGHpA-PGK-puroR-PTPRO-RA | addgene full sequence | sequence record 376091 | Addgene NGS Result
TTAATATTTTGTTAAAATTCGCGTTAAATTTTTGTTAAATCAGCTCATTTTTTAACCAATAGGCCGAAAT
CGGCAAAATCCCTTATAAATCAAAAGAATAGACCGAGATAGGGT
[37 nt withheld, positions 115-151]
AAAGAACGTGGACTCCAACGTCAAAGG
[49 nt withheld, positions 179-227]
T
[91 nt withheld, positions 229-319]
G
[124 nt withheld, positions 321-444]
CAGGTGGCACTTTTCGGGGAAATGTGCGCGGAACCCCTATTTGTTTATTTTTCTAAATACATTCAAATAT
GTATCCGCTCATGAGACAATAACCCTGATAAATGCTTCAATAATATTGAAAAAGGAAGAGTATGAGTATT
CAACATTTCCGTGTCGCCCTTATTCCCTTTTTTGCGGCATTTTGCCTTCCTGTTTTTGCTCACCCAGAAA
CGCTGGTGAAAGTAAAAGATGCTGAAGATCAGTTGGGTGCACGAGTGGGTTACATCGAACTGGATCTCAA
CAGCGGTAAGATCCTTGAGAGTTTTCGCCCCGAAGAACGTTTTCCAATGATGAGCACTTTTAAAGTTCTG
CTATGTGGCGCGGTATTATCCCGTATTGACGCCGGGCAAGAGCAACTCGGTCGCCGCATACACTATTCTC
AGAATGACTTGGTTGAGTACTCACCAGTCACAGAAAAGCATCTTACGGATGGCATGACAGTAAGAGAATT
ATGCAGTGCTGCCATAACCATGAGTGATAACACTGCGGCCAACTTACTTCTGACAACGATCGGAGGACCG
AAGGAGCTAACCGCTTTTTTGCACAACATGGGGGATCATGTAACTCGCCTTGATCGTTGGGAACCGGAGC
TGAATGAAGCCATACCAAACGACGAGCGTGACACCACGATGCCTGTAGCAATGGCAACAACGTTGCGCAA
ACTATTAACTGGCGAACTACTTACTCTAGCTTCCCGGCAACAATTAATAGACTGGATGGAGGCGGATAAA
GTTGCAGGACCACTTCTGCGCTCGGCCCTTCCGGCTGGCTGGTTTATTGCTGATAAATCTGGAGCCGGTG
AGCGTGGGTCTCGCGGTATCATTGCAGCACTGGGGCCAGATGGTAAGCCCTCCCGTATCGTAGTTATCTA
CACGACGGGGAGTCAGGCAACTATGGATGAACGAAATAGACAGATCGCTGAGATAGGTGCCTCACTGATT
AAGCATTGGTAACTGTCAGACCAAGTTTACTCATATATACTTTAGATTGATTTAAAACTTCATTTTTAAT
TTAAAAGGATCTAGGTGAAGATCCTTTTTGATAATCTCATGACCAAAATCCCTTAACGTGAGTTTTCGTT
CCACTGAGCGTCAGACCCCGTAGAAAAGATCAAAGGATCTTCTTGAGATCCTTTTTTTCTGCGCGTAATC
TGCTGCTTGCAAACAAAAAAACCACCGCTACCAGCGGTGGTTTGTTTGCCGGATCAAGAGCTACCAACTC
TTTTTCCGAAGGTAACTGGCTTCAGCAGAGCGCAGATACCAAATACTGTTCTTCTAGTGTAGCCGTAGTT
AGGCCACCACTTCAAGAACTCTGTAGCACCGCCTACATACCTCGCTCTGCTAATCCTGTTACCAGTGGCT
GCTGCCAGTGGCGATAAGTCGTGTCTTACCGGGTTGGACTCAAGACGATAGTTACCGGATAAGGCGCAGC
GGTCGGGCTGAACGGGGGGTTCGTGCACACAGCCCAGCTTGGAGCGAACGACCTACACCGAACTGAGATA
CCTACAGCGTGAGCTATGAGAAAGCGCCACGCTTCCCGAAGGGAGAAAGGCGGACAGGTATCCGGTAAGC
GGCAGGGTCGGAACAGGAGAGCGCACGAGGGAGCTTCCAGGGGGAAACGCCTGGTATCTTTATAGTCCTG
TCGGGTTTCGCCACCTCTGACTTGAGCGTCGATTTTTGTGATGCTCGTCAGGGGGGCGGAGCCTATGGAA
AAACGCCAGCAACGCGGCCTTTTTACGGTTCCTGGCCTTTTGCTGGCCTTTTGCTCACATGTTCTTTCCT
GCGTTATCCCCTGATTCTGTGGATAACCGTATTACCGCCTTTGAGTGAGCTGATACCGCTCGCCGCAGCC
GAACGACCGAGCGCAGCGAGTCAGTGAGCGAGGAAGCGGAAGAGCGCCCAATACGCAAACCGCCTCTCCC
CGCGCGTTGGCCGATTCATTAATGCAGCTGGCACGACAGGTTTCCCGACTGGAAAGCGGGCAGTGAGCGC
AACGCAATTAATGTGAGTTAGCTCACTCATTAGGCACCCCAGGCTTTACACTTTATGCTTCCGGCTCGTA
TGTTGTGTGGAATTGTGAGCGGATAACAATTTCACACAGGAAACAGCTATGACCATGATTACGCCAAGCT
CGAAATTAACCCTCACTAAAGGGAACAAAAGCTGGTACCTTGGCCTAGTGGTTGATGTCCTTTACTTATT
TGTCTATTTGTATATGTTACTGATTTGAATGACTTTATCACAAAAATAAAGGCATCAATATTCTGTCATA
ATTCTAGAAAATATTTTTCTTTCCCAGTTTGTGGTTTACCCTGTGTTTTATTCTTTTTAACTTTTTAAAA
TATACAGTAGATTGAGATTTTTATTTGTAATGTATTCTACTGCTCTTAATTTTAGAAATTCCTTTCCTAA
AGGAATCAGAGAGAAATTAACCAATATTTTCCTCTGTATTTTTAAAGACAATTTATTAAATTACCTGGAA
TTTGCTTTGGTGTATGATAATGGGATATCCTTTTTTTTTCAAAATAGCCCCATGATTTGATTGAATATTC
ATTTCCTTTAGCATTAATAATGATTTAATGTACAGCATGGTGAACATAGTTCATAATACCGTATTGTATA
CTTGAAATTTGCTAGGAAAGTAGATCTTAAGTGTTCTCACCACACACACACACACACAAATATATATACA
TACATATATATGTATATATACACACACATATATATAAACATATATATAATCTGGGGTGATGAATGTGTTA
ACTAGCTTGATTGTGGTAATCATTTCATAACATATATGTATATCAAGTCATCACATTGTACACCTTAAAT
ATATACAATTTTTATTATACTGCAATAAAGTTAGGGGAAAAAAATTCCACTGTTTTTTTAAAAAAGCCAT
GATGTTCTAAGCTCTGTTATTAATCAAAATACTTGTACAGTTGATTCTCTTGGATTTTCTAGTTATAAAA
CTGTGTCTCTGTAAATAATGAAAATGGTTTCCTTTAACACCAGATCTTGATCATTAAAATTGTCATAGTA
TAAAATATTATATCTTTGCACATGTCTGCTCTGAAACCTGTTTTTGTCTTTTGTTCCAGGAGCAGTACAT
TTTTATCCATCAGTGTGTGCAACTGATGTGGATGAAGAAGAAGCAGCAGTTCTGCATCAGTGATGTCATA
TACGAGAATGTTAGCAAGTCCGGATCCGGCGCAACAAACTTCTCTCTGCTGAAACAAGCCGGAGATGTCG
AAGAGAATCCTGGACCGATGGTGAGCAAGGGCGAGGAGGTCATCAAAGAGTTCATGCGCTTCAAGGTGCG
CATGGAGGGCTCCATGAACGGCCACGAGTTCGAGATCGAGGGCGAGGGCGAGGGCCGCCCCTACGAGGGC
ACCCAGACCGCCAAGCTGAAGGTGACCAAGGGCGGCCCCCTGCCCTTCGCCTGGGACATCCTGTCCCCCC
AGTTCATGTACGGCTCCAAGGCGTACGTGAAGCACCCCGCCGACATCCCCGATTACAAGAAGCTGTCCTT
CCCCGAGGGCTTCAAGTGGGAGCGCGTGATGAACTTCGAGGACGGCGGTCTGGTGACCGTGACCCAGGAC
TCCTCCCTGCAGGACGGCACGCTGATCTACAAGGTGAAGATGCGCGGCACCAACTTCCCCCCCGACGGCC
CCGTAATGCAGAAGAAGACCATGGGCTGGGAGGCCTCCACCGAGCGCCTGTACCCCCGCGACGGCGTGCT
GAAGGGCGAGATCCACCAGGCCCTGAAGCTGAAGGACGGCGGCCACTACCTGGTGGAGTTCAAGACCATC
TACATGGCCAAGAAGCCCGTGCAACTGCCCGGCTACTACTACGTGGACACCAAGCTGGACATCACCTCCC
ACAACGAGGACTACACCATCGTGGAACAGTACGAGCGCTCCGAGGGCCGCCACCACCTGTTCCTGGGGCA
TGGCACCGGCAGCACCGGCAGCGGCAGCTCCGGCACCGCCTCCTCCGAGGACAACAACATGGCCGTCATC
AAAGAGTTCATGCGCTTCAAGGTGCGCATGGAGGGCTCCATGAACGGCCACGAGTTCGAGATCGAGGGCG
AGGGCGAGGGCCGCCCCTACGAGGGCACCCAGACCGCCAAGCTGAAGGTGACCAAGGGCGGCCCCCTGCC
CTTCGCCTGGGACATCCTGTCCCCCCAGTTCATGTACGGCTCCAAGGCGTACGTGAAGCACCCCGCCGAC
ATCCCCGATTACAAGAAGCTGTCCTTCCCCGAGGGCTTCAAGTGGGAGCGCGTGATGAACTTCGAGGACG
GCGGTCTGGTGACCGTGACCCAGGACTCCTCCCTGCAGGACGGCACGCTGATCTACAAGGTGAAGATGCG
CGGCACCAACTTCCCCCCCGACGGCCCCGTAATGCAGAAGAAGACCATGGGCTGGGAGGCCTCCACCGAG
CGCCTGTACCCCCGCGACGGCGTGCTGAAGGGCGAGATCCACCAGGCCCTGAAGCTGAAGGACGGCGGCC
ACTACCTGGTGGAGTTCAAGACCATCTACATGGCCAAGAAGCCCGTGCAACTGCCCGGCTACTACTACGT
GGACACCAAGCTGGACATCACCTCCCACAACGAGGACTACACCATCGTGGAACAGTACGAGCGCTCCGAG
GGCCGCCACCACCTGTTCCTGTACGGCATGGACGAGCTGTACAAGTAATGAGAATTCTCAATTTCTGAGA
ACTGTCATTCTCGGAAATTGAAGCGCTGCTCGAGAGATCTACGGGTGGCATCCCTGTGACCCCTCCCCAG
TGCCTCTCCTGGCCCTGGAAGTTGCCACTCCAGTGCCCACCAGCCTTGTCCTAATAAAATTAAGTTGCAT
CATTTTGTCTGACTAGGTGTCCTTCTATAATATTATGGGGTGGAGGGGGGTGGTATGGAGCAAGGGGCAA
GTTGGGAAGACAACCTGTAGGGCCTGCGGGGTCTATTGGGAACCAAGCTGGAGTGCAGTGGCACAATCTT
GGCTCACTGCAATCTCCGCCTCCTGGGTTCAAGCGATTCTCCTGCCTCAGCCTCCCGAGTTGTTGGGATT
CCAGGCATGCATGACCAGGCTCAGCTAATTTTTGTTTTTTTGGTAGAGACGGGGTTTCACCATATTGGCC
AGGCTGGTCTCCAACTCCTAATCTCAGGTGATCTACCCACCTTGGCCTCCCAAATTGCTGGGATTACAGG
CGTGAACCACTGCTCCCTTCCCTGTCCTTTAGGTCTGAAGAGGAGTTTACGTCCAGCCACGCGTAGGATC
TCGACCTCGAAATTCTACCGGGTAGGGGAGGCGCTTTTCCCAAGGCAGTCTGGAGCATGCGCTTTAGCAG
CCCCGCTGGGCACTTGGCGCTACACAAGTGGCCTCTGGCCTCGCACACATTCCACATCCACCGGTAGGCG
CCAACCGACTCCGTTCTTTGGTGGCCCCTTCGCGCCACCTTCTACTCCTCCCCTAGTCAGGAAGTTCCCC
CCCGCCCCGCAGCTCGCGTCGTGCAGGACGTGACAAATGGAAGTAGCACGTCTCACTAGTCTCGTGCAGA
TGGACAGCACCGCTGAGCAATGGAAGCGGGTAGGCCTTTGGGGCAGCGGCCAATAGCAGCTTTGCTCCTT
CGCTTTCTGGGCTCAGAGGCTGGGAAGGGGTGGGTCCGGGGGCGGGCTCAGGGGCGGGCTCAGGGGCGGG
GCGGGCGCCCGAAGGTCCTCCGGAGGCCCGGCATTCTGCACGCTTCAAAAGCGCACGTCTGCCGCGCTGT
TCTCCTCTTCCTCATCTCCGGGCCTTTCGACCTGCATCCATCTAGATCTCGAGCAGCTGAAGCTTACCAT
GACCGAGTACAAGCCCACGGTGCGCCTCGCCACCCGCGACGACGTCCCCAGGGCCGTACGCACCCTCGCC
GCCGCGTTCGCCGACTACCCCGCCACGCGCCACACCGTCGATCCGGACCGCCACATCGAGCGGGTCACCG
AGCTGCAAGAACTCTTCCTCACGCGCGTCGGGCTCGACATCGGCAAGGTGTGGGTCGCGGACGACGGCGC
CGCGGTGGCGGTCTGGACCACGCCGGAGAGCGTCGAAGCGGGGGCGGTGTTCGCCGAGATCGGCCCGCGC
ATGGCCGAGTTGAGCGGTTCCCGGCTGGCCGCGCAGCAACAGATGGAAGGCCTCCTGGCGCCGCACCGGC
CCAAGGAGCCCGCGTGGTTCCTGGCCACCGTCGGCGTCTCGCCCGACCACCAGGGCAAGGGTCTGGGCAG
CGCCGTCGTGCTCCCCGGAGTGGAGGCGGCCGAGCGCGCCGGGGTGCCCGCCTTCCTGGAGACCTCCGCG
CCCCACAACCTCCCCTTCTACGAGCGGCTCGGCTTCACCGTCACCGCCGACGTCGAGGTGCCCGAAGGAC
CGCGCACCTGGTGCATGACCCGCAAGCCCGGTGCCTGACGCCCGCCCCACGACCCGCAGCGCCCGACCGA
AAGGAGCGCACGACCCCATGCATCGATGATATCAGATCCCCGGGATGCAGAAATTGATGATCTATTAAAC
AATAAAGATGTCCACTAAAATGGAAGTTTTTCCTGTCATACTTTGTTAAGAAGGGTGAGAACAGAGTACC
TACATTTTGAATGGAAGGATTGGAGCTACGGGGGTGGGGGTGGGGTGGGATTAGATAAATGCCTGCTCTT
TACTGAAGGCTCTTTACTATTGCTTTATGATAATGTTTCATAGTTGGATATCATAATTTAAACAAGCAAA
ACCAAATTAAGGGCCAGCTCATTCCTCCCACTCATGATCTATAGATCTATAGATCTCTCGTGGGATCATT
GTTTTTCTCTTGATTCCCACTTTGTGGTTCTAAGTACTGTGGTTTCCAAATGTGTCAGTTTCATAGCCTG
AAGAACGAGATCAGCAGCCTCTGTTCCACATACACTTCATTCTCAGTATTGTTTTGCCAAGTTCTAATTC
CATCAGAAGCTGGTCGAGATCCGGAACCCTTAATTCAATTTCTGAGAACTGTCATTCTCGGAAATTGAGG
ATCCTAGTTCAGAATCCGGAGCAGTAAGTGGAGAAGAGCTCTCCAATAGTGCTCAGTCTTAGAACTATTA
GCTGGGGATGTAGTGGATGGGACAAAAGACAGCAGTAGCCATTTGTATTGACTCTGACTTCACATGAGTA
TTTCTTCCCAGCTCCTGGCCTCACATGGGTGGTCACAGGGAGAAACAAGTACTGTAGCAGATCTTTGAGT
TTCAATGCACCTTGGTTGGTGTTGGCAACAAACAGGAGCTTCTGCACATCATGATGACTTTACCTCCATT
CCCTCTACCCAGAACCCTAAATTATTCTGTTATTGGATCTGTGCCTGTAATATCAGGATACTACCATCCA
AATCTATCTAGATATCTTGTGCAAATATTTTATTGATTACAAGGGCTGTATACGGGGTTACAAAAAGACA
TGAGCTGGATTGGACACTCCTAAAACCAAAAACAACAGTGACAATAGAGTCTCAGGATAGCAGAGTCTGA
AAATACCTTGGTCTCCCCCATTATGTGAGCCCTTATTTGAGAGCTTCATGAAGACACTTGTAACATATTC
AACGTCCTGTACTCCAGTTTTGACTACGAGATCAGATTTTGGAGGTGTAAGTAATCTTGGCTGAGGTAAC
AGTAATCTGCCCATTTAGTTCAGTAAACAGACTGTAGAGTGTCTGACTATACTGGGGGAAGAGGAGCCAA
TGACAGGGTAGGGAGATGACAGTGGTGCATGATGGGAGAATCATGAAAGTCTGGGAAGCATATGGACCAG
TGGGAAGGATAGGATTAGCACTGCACCTCTACATCCATCAAGAGAGACAGAGCGCACAATGGAGCAGGAA
GGATAAAAAATAAAGAAAGACAGAGACAAACAAATTTGCTGGGAGAGGGAAAGACATTCAGACCCACAGA
AAGGAGGCAGCACACAGAGAAAGATGCACAGATCAACCCACATCTGCATGGGTTGTGAGACTGAGCATAG
TGAGAGCAGTGGTGGAGCAATAGAAGAGCGGCCGCCACCGCGGTGGAGCTCCAATTCGCCCTATAGTGAG
TCGTATTACAATTCACTGGCCGTCGTTTTACAACGTCGTGACTGGGAAAACCCTGGCGTTACCCAACTTA
ATCGCCTTGCAGCACATCCCCCTTTCGCCAGCTGGCGTAATAGCGAAGAGGCCCGCACCGATCGCCCTTC
CCAACAGTTGCGCAGCCTGAATGGCGAATGGAAATTGTAAGCG
Features (pLannotate 1.2.2; 17 found; start..end, strand, type, name):
     16..444     -  rep_origin     f1 ori (sequence partly withheld): f1 bacteriophage origin of replication; arrow indicates direction of (+) strand synthesis
    471..575     +  promoter       AmpR promoter: bla
    576..1436    +  CDS            AmpR: β-lactamase; bla; confers resistance to ampicillin, carbenicillin, and related antibiotics
   1607..2195    +  rep_origin     ori: high-copy-number ColE1/pMB1/pBR322/pUC origin of replication
   2378..2470    +  CDS            lacI (fragment): lac repressor; lacI; The lac repressor binds to the lac operator to inhibit transcription in E. coli. This inhibition can be relieved by adding lactose or isopropyl-β-D-thiogalactopyranoside (IPTG).
   2483..2504    +  protein_bind   CAP binding site: CAP binding activates transcription in the presence of cAMP. E. coli catabolite activator protein
   2519..2549    +  promoter       lac promoter: promoter for the E. coli lac operon
   2557..2573    +  protein_bind   lac operator: The lac repressor binds to the lac operator to inhibit transcription in E. coli. This inhibition can be relieved by adding lactose or isopropyl-β-D-thiogalactopyranoside (IPTG). lac repressor encoded by lacI
   2618..2636    +  promoter       T3 promoter: promoter for bacteriophage T3 RNA polymerase
   3752..5179    +  CDS            tdTomato: tdTomato is a basic (constitutively fluorescent) orange fluorescent protein published in 2004, derived from Discosoma sp.. It is reported to be a somewhat slowly-maturing tandem dimer with low acid sensitivity.
   5247..5723    +  polyA_signal   hGH poly(A) signal: human growth hormone polyadenylation signal
   5784..6283    +  promoter       PGK promoter: mouse phosphoglycerate kinase 1 promoter
   6323..6922    +  CDS            PuroR (fragment): puromycin N-acetyltransferase; pac from Streptomyces; confers resistance to puromycin
   7000..7452    +  polyA_signal   PGK poly(A) signal: mouse phosphoglycerate kinase 1 polyadenylation signal
   8519..8545    -  misc_feature   MCS (fragment): pBluescript multiple cloning site
   8554..8572    -  promoter       T7 promoter: promoter for bacteriophage T7 RNA polymerase
   8575..8732    +  CDS            lacZα (fragment): LacZα fragment of β-galactosidase; lacZ fragment
