[The description below was written by a language model from this plasmid's Addgene catalogue record and pLannotate feature annotations shown in this document.]
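Description:
PL752-PTPRO-LA-p2a-tdTomato-hGHpA-PGK-puroR-PTPRO-RA is a homology-directed repair donor plasmid for inserting a P2A-tdTomato reporter into the human PTPRO locus. It derives from the PL652 donor backbone, whose annotated features (f1 ori, lac promoter/operator, flanking T3 and T7 promoters, MCS and lacZα remnants) indicate a pBluescript-type cloning vector. It is maintained in E. coli at high copy through a ColE1/pUC origin and selected with ampicillin via the β-lactamase gene.

The payload lies between the T3 and T7 promoters. The automated annotation does not label the homology arms or the P2A peptide, but unannotated stretches of roughly a kilobase upstream of tdTomato and downstream of the PGK poly(A) signal match the positions the plasmid name gives for the PTPRO left arm plus P2A and the right arm. tdTomato has no promoter of its own in the plasmid; after targeted integration it is presumably read in frame with PTPRO, with the 2A sequence separating the two proteins so that red-orange fluorescence reports endogenous PTPRO expression. The human growth hormone polyadenylation signal terminates this transcript. Downstream, an independent cassette of the mouse PGK promoter, puromycin N-acetyltransferase and the PGK poly(A) signal allows puromycin enrichment of cells that have taken up the donor. No recombinase sites flanking the selection cassette are annotated.

The record does not state which nuclease or guide is used to cut the locus, the exact insertion site within PTPRO, or the target cell type. The associated publication concerns differentiation markers of human midbrain dopaminergic neurons, suggesting use in building a PTPRO reporter cell line.
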