Addgene plasmid #191686: PL752-PTPRO-LA-p2a-tdTomato-hGHpA-PGK-puroR-PTPRO-RA
Purpose: For knocking p2a-tdTomato into PTPRO locus
Depositing lab: Yuejun Chen. Depositing organization: Center for Excellence in Brain Science and Intelligence Technology, Chinese Academy of Sciences. Publication: Human midbrain dopaminergic neuronal differentiation markers predict cell therapy outcomes in a Parkinson's disease model. Xu P, He H, Gao Q, Zhou Y, Wu Z, Zhang X, Sun L, Hu G, Guan Q, You Z, Zhang X, Zheng W, Xiong M, Chen Y. J Clin Invest. 2022 Jul 15;132(14). pii: 156768. doi: 10.1172/JCI156768. PubMed 35700056.
Backbone
  Vector backbone: PL652 (Plasmid #159456)
  Backbone manufacturer: Yuejun Chen
  Vector type: Mammalian Expression
  Selectable markers: Puromycin
Growth in bacteria
  Bacterial resistance: Ampicillin, 100 μg/mL
  Growth temperature: 37°C
  Growth strain: DH5alpha
  Copy number: High Copy
Gene/Insert
  Gene/Insert name: PTPRO homology arms and p2a-tdTomato
  Species: H. sapiens (human)
  Mutation: WT
  Cloning method: Restriction Enzyme; 5′ cloning site Unknown (unknown if destroyed)
Terms and licenses: Academic/Nonprofit Terms; Industry Terms: Not Available to Industry
How to cite: PL752-PTPRO-LA-p2a-tdTomato-hGHpA-PGK-puroR-PTPRO-RA was a gift from Yuejun Chen (Addgene plasmid # 191686 ; http://n2t.net/addgene:191686 ; RRID:Addgene_191686)
