>Addgene plasmid #191686 | PL752-PTPRO-LA-p2a-tdTomato-hGHpA-PGK-puroR-PTPRO-RA | depositor partial sequence | sequence record 371559 | PTPRO-right arm
TAGTTCAGAATCCGGAGCAGTAAGTGGAGAAGAGCTCTCCAATAGTGCTCAGTCTTAGAACTATTAGCTG
GGGATGTAGTGGATGGGACAAAAGACAGCAGTAGCCATTTGTATTGACTCTGACTTCACATGAGTATTTC
TTCCCAGCTCCTGGCCTCACATGGGTGGTCACAGGGAGAAACAAGTACTGTAGCAGATCTTTGAGTTTCA
ATGCACCTTGGTTGGTGTTGGCAACAAACAGGAGCTTCTGCACATCATGATGACTTTACCTCCATTCCCT
CTACCCAGAACCCTAAATTATTCTGTTATTGGATCTGTGCCTGTAATATCAGGATACTACCATCCAAATC
TATCTAGATATCTTGTGCAAATATTTTATTGATTACAAGGGCTGTATACGGGGTTACAAAAAGACATGAG
CTGGATTGGACACTCCTAAAACCAAAAACAACAGTGACAATAGAGTCTCAGGATAGCAGAGTCTGAAAAT
ACCTTGGTCTCCCCCATTATGTGAGCCCTTACTTGAGAGCTTCATGAAGACACTTGTAACATATTCAACG
TCCTGTACTCCAGTTTTGACTACGAGATCAGATTTTGGAGGTGTAAGTAAACTTGGCTGAGGTAACAGTA
ATCTGCCCATTTAGTTCAGTAAACAGACTGTAGAGTGTCTGACTATACTGGGGGAAGAGGAGCCAATGAC
AGGGTAGGGAGATGACAGTGGTGCATGATGGGAGAATCATGAAAGTCTGGGAAGCATATGGACCAGTGGG
AAGGATAGGATTAGCACTGCACCTCTACATCCATCAAGAGAGACAGAGCGCACAATGGAGCAGGAAGGAT
AAAAAATAAAGAAAGACAGAGAGAAACAAATTTGCTGGGAGAGGGAAAGACATTCAGACCCACAGAAAGG
AGGCAGCACACAGAGAAAGATGCACAGATCAACCCACATCTGCATGGGTTGTGAGACTGAGCATAGTGAG
AGCAGTGGTGGAGCAATAGAAGA
