>Addgene plasmid #191686 | PL752-PTPRO-LA-p2a-tdTomato-hGHpA-PGK-puroR-PTPRO-RA | depositor partial sequence | sequence record 371560 | tdTomato
ATGGTGAGCAAGGGCGAGGAGGTCATCAAAGAGTTCATGCGCTTCAAGGTGCGCATGGAGGGCTCCATGA
ACGGCCACGAGTTCGAGATCGAGGGCGAGGGCGAGGGCCGCCCCTACGAGGGCACCCAGACCGCCAAGCT
GAAGGTGACCAAGGGCGGCCCCCTGCCCTTCGCCTGGGACATCCTGTCCCCCCAGTTCATGTACGGCTCC
AAGGCGTACGTGAAGCACCCCGCCGACATCCCCGATTACAAGAAGCTGTCCTTCCCCGAGGGCTTCAAGT
GGGAGCGCGTGATGAACTTCGAGGACGGCGGTCTGGTGACCGTGACCCAGGACTCCTCCCTGCAGGACGG
CACGCTGATCTACAAGGTGAAGATGCGCGGCACCAACTTCCCCCCCGACGGCCCCGTAATGCAGAAGAAG
ACCATGGGCTGGGAGGCCTCCACCGAGCGCCTGTACCCCCGCGACGGCGTGCTGAAGGGCGAGATCCACC
AGGCCCTGAAGCTGAAGGACGGCGGCCACTACCTGGTGGAGTTCAAGACCATCTACATGGCCAAGAAGCC
CGTGCAACTGCCCGGCTACTACTACGTGGACACCAAGCTGGACATCACCTCCCACAACGAGGACTACACC
ATCGTGGAACAGTACGAGCGCTCCGAGGGCCGCCACCACCTGTTCCTGGGGCATGGCACCGGCAGCACCG
GCAGCGGCAGCTCCGGCACCGCCTCCTCCGAGGACAACAACATGGCCGTCATCAAAGAGTTCATGCGCTT
CAAGGTGCGCATGGAGGGCTCCATGAACGGCCACGAGTTCGAGATCGAGGGCGAGGGCGAGGGCCGCCCC
TACGAGGGCACCCAGACCGCCAAGCTGAAGGTGACCAAGGGCGGCCCCCTGCCCTTCGCCTGGGACATCC
TGTCCCCCCAGTTCATGTACGGCTCCAAGGCGTACGTGAAGCACCCCGCCGACATCCCCGATTACAAGAA
GCTGTCCTTCCCCGAGGGCTTCAAGTGGGAGCGCGTGATGAACTTCGAGGACGGCGGTCTGGTGACCGTG
ACCCAGGACTCCTCCCTGCAGGACGGCACGCTGATCTACAAGGTGAAGATGCGCGGCACCAACTTCCCCC
CCGACGGCCCCGTAATGCAGAAGAAGACCATGGGCTGGGAGGCCTCCACCGAGCGCCTGTACCCCCGCGA
CGGCGTGCTGAAGGGCGAGATCCACCAGGCCCTGAAGCTGAAGGACGGCGGCCACTACCTGGTGGAGTTC
AAGACCATCTACATGGCCAAGAAGCCCGTGCAACTGCCCGGCTACTACTACGTGGACACCAAGCTGGACA
TCACCTCCCACAACGAGGACTACACCATCGTGGAACAGTACGAGCGCTCCGAGGGCCGCCACCACCTGTT
CCTGTACGGCATGGACGAGCTGTACAAGTAA
