>Addgene plasmid #191686 | PL752-PTPRO-LA-p2a-tdTomato-hGHpA-PGK-puroR-PTPRO-RA | depositor partial sequence | sequence record 371561 | PTPRO-left arm
TGTCTATTTGTATATGTTACTGATTTGAATGACTTTATCACAAAAATAAAGGCATCAATATTCTGTCATA
ATTCTAGAAAATATTTTTCTTTTCCAGTTTGTGGTTTACCCTGTGTTTTATTCTTTTTAACTTTTTAAAA
TATACAGTAGATTGAGATTTTTATTTGTAATGTATTCTACTGCTCTTAATTTTAGAAATTCCTTTCCTAA
AGGAATCAGAGAGAAATTAACCAATATTTTCCTCTGTATTTTTAAAGACAATTTATTAAATTACCTGGAA
TTTGCTTTGGTGTATGATAATGGGATATCCTTTTTTTTTCAAAATAGCCCCATGATTTGATTGAATATTC
ATTTCCTTTAGCATTAATAATGATTTAATGTACAGCATGGTGAACATAGTTCATAATACCGTATTGTATA
CTTGAAATTTGCTAGGAAAGTAGATCTTAAGTGTTCTCACCACACACACACACACACAAATATATATACA
TACATATATATGTATATATACACACACATATATATAAACATATATATAATCTGGGGTGATGAATGTGTTA
ACTAGCTTGATTGTGGTAATCATTTCATAACATATATGTATATCAAGTCATCACATTGTACACCTTAAAT
ATATACAATTTTTATTATACTGCAATAAAGTTAGGGGAAAAAAATTCCACTGTTTTTTTAAAAAAGCCAT
GATGTTCTAAGCTCTGTTATTAATCAAAATACTTGTACAGTTGATTCTCTTGGATTTTCTAGTTATAAAA
CTGTGTCTCTGTAAATAATGAAAATGGTTTCCTTTAACACCAGATCTTGATCATTAAAATTGTCATAGTA
TAAAATATTATATCTTTGCACATGTCTGCTCTGAAACCTGTTTTTGTCTTTTGTTCCAGGAGCAGTACAT
TTTTATCCATCAGTGTGTGCAACTGATGTGGATGAAGAAGAAGCAGCAGTTCTGCATCAGTGATGTCATA
TACGAGAATGTTAGCAAGTCC
